Addgene plasmid #70842: pFOSGE_COF1D10
Purpose: Gateway entry clone
Depositing lab: Alexander Stark. Depositing organization: Research Institute of Molecular Pathology (IMP). Publication: Transcriptional regulators form diverse groups with context-dependent regulatory functions. Stampfel G, Kazmar T, Frank O, Wienerroither S, Reiter F, Stark A. Nature. 2015 Nov 9. doi: 10.1038/nature15545. PubMed 26550828.
Backbone
  Vector backbone: pDONR221
  Backbone manufacturer: Invitrogen
  Backbone size w/o insert (bp): 4762
  Vector type: Gateway entry vector
Growth in bacteria
  Bacterial resistance: Kanamycin, 50 μg/mL
  Growth temperature: 37°C
  Growth strain: DH5alpha
  Copy number: High Copy
Gene/Insert
  Gene/Insert name: CG12863 (alt names: FBgn0033948; CG12863, FBtr0087500)
  Species: D. melanogaster (fly)
  Insert size (bp): 1311
  Entrez Gene: CG12863 (a.k.a. Dmel\CG12863)
  Cloning method: Gateway Cloning
  Sequencing primers: 5′ M13-F20; 3′ M13R
Terms and licenses: Academic/Nonprofit Terms; Industry Terms: Not Available to Industry
How to cite: pFOSGE_COF1D10 was a gift from Alexander Stark (Addgene plasmid # 70842 ; http://n2t.net/addgene:70842 ; RRID:Addgene_70842)
