[The description below was written by a language model from this plasmid's Addgene catalogue record.]
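Description:
pFOSGE_COF1D10 is a Gateway entry clone built on the pDONR221 donor vector backbone, carrying the coding region of the Drosophila melanogaster gene CG12863 (FlyBase gene FBgn0033948, transcript FBtr0087500) as an insert of about 1.3 kb. It is a high-copy bacterial plasmid maintained in standard E. coli cloning strains under kanamycin selection. The insert was introduced by Gateway recombination, which in a pDONR-type backbone normally means a BP reaction that replaces the vector's counter-selectable cassette with the gene of interest and leaves it flanked by attL recombination sites. No feature table is provided, so the exact site arrangement, the origin of replication, and details such as the presence or absence of a stop codon are not documented in the record. M13 forward and reverse primer sites flank the insert and are used to verify it by sequencing.

As an entry clone, the plasmid carries no recorded promoter, tag or reporter to drive expression of the insert. It is a shuttle intermediate rather than an expression construct. Its role is to hold the open reading frame in a form that can be transferred by an LR recombination reaction into any compatible destination vector, which then supplies the promoter, fusion partners and host-specific elements. The clone name and the associated publication suggest that it belongs to a larger collection of Drosophila entry clones assembled for a systematic study of transcriptional regulators and their context-dependent regulatory functions. The record does not state the specific downstream destination vectors or assay designs.
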