>Addgene plasmid #70842 | pFOSGE_COF1D10 | depositor partial sequence | sequence record 126784 | insert
ATGTTTGATAATAAAAGCGATAAGCTGCTGCTTGAAATGGAGGAAGACGATGCTGCTCCCGAGGATCAGC
ACCCCCGCTGCGAGCACGGGCCGACGGTTTTGTTCAACCGACAATCCCAACTTCCCGACCAGGGTTATTA
TGCCTGTTCAGCCCATCGGGACTCAAAACTCTGCAATTATCACTTGCCAGCGGATCAGTGGAAGGGTCAG
ACCACCAGGACGGCACTCACCAAAAGGGACTATCCCTTGCCATGCAGGAAACCAGCTAATCCCGCCATTT
GTGATCCCACACTAAGCCTTACAGCGCTTTCCCAGGACAAAGTCAATGCCCAATACTTTTTTGATGAAGC
TGCGCTCAACTTCTTGGCAAATCAGTGTGAGCATATAGGAGCTAGCAAGGTTATATGCATGGGCGCACCG
CGTCTACACTTCCATCTGCGACACAAATTGCAAAGTTTTCTGTTGGATTTGGATGAGAGATTTGCCGAAT
ATCTGGGTCCTGAAGAGTTCTGTCTGTACAATATGTGCAATAATCACTTCTTTTACGATCGAACGCCCTT
TGAACAATTCCTGGCAGGTACCAGTTCCGATCGACTGGTGATTGTAACAGATCCTCCATTTGGCTGTCGC
ACTGAACTGATTTCGCACACCCTGCGCAGCCTTAGAAAACTGCATAATCAAATCAACCGATTGCCATCCA
CTCCACTGTCCATATTCTGGATATATCCCTATTATTCAGCTAACCACATCAGGCAGGAAATGCCTGAGCT
TGAAATGTGTGAATACAGGATCAATTACACTAATCACCTTAGATATACGAATGTGGGCAAGCAGAGTCGG
TTTTGTGGATCACCCGTGAGGCTGTTCACCAACGTGCCACTGCGACTTCTTCAATTGCCCCCTGAAGAGG
GCTATAAGTACTGCCAAAAATGCGATTGTTACACTGCCAAGGAGAACCTGCACTGCAACCGCTGCGGGAA
GTGCCCCTCGGTGAATGGCCAAACGTACAAGCACTGCGAGTCCTGCGATGCCTGTGTGAAACCCAACTAT
GTGCATTGCTCCGACTGTAGAAGGTGCACGCAGAAGGAGGGACACAACTGCTCCTTCTATCAGACCAAAC
AACACTGCTGGATGTGCGGCCAGAAAGGCCATATCGAAACCAAGTGCCCAAACTTCCGCAAGAGAAAGAC
GAACTATACCAAAGGCTGCCTTTTGTGCGGCAAACGAAATCACAGGGAAAAGCGATGCTCGTACCGCTCA
AAATACTTCAGGGAACAGTGTTTTATGAACGAAACAACAATTCAGTGTCTT
