>Addgene plasmid #70842 | pFOSGE_COF1D10 | addgene partial sequence | sequence record 130797 | M13-F20 5'-TGTAAAACGACGGCCAGT-3'
ATTTTATTTTGACTGATAGTGACCTGTTCGTTGCAACAAATTGATGAGCAATGCTTTTTTATAATGCCAA
CTTTGTACAAAAAAGCAGGCTTCATGTTTGATAATAAAAGCGATAAGCTGCTGCTTGAAATGGAGGAAGA
CGATGCTGCTCCCGAGGATCAGCACCCCCGCTGCGAGCACGGGCCGACGGTTTTGTTCAACCGACAATCC
CAACTTCCCGACCAGGGTTATTATGCCTGTTCAGCCCATCGGGACTCAAAACTCTGCAATTATCACTTGC
CAGCGGATCAGTGGAAGGGTCAGACCACCAGGACGGCACTCACCAAAAGGGACTATCCCTTGCCATGCAG
GAAACCAGCTAATCCCGCCATTTGTGATCCCACACTAAGCCTTACAGCGCTTTCCCAGGACAAAGTCAAT
GCCCAATACTTTTTTGATGAAGCTGCGCTCAACTTCTTGGCAAATCAGTGTGAGCATATAGGAGCTAGCA
AGGTTATATGCATGGGCGCACCGCGTCTACACTTCCATCTGCGACACAAATTGCAAAGTTTTCTGTTGGA
TTTGGATGAGAGATTTGCCGAATATCTGGGTCCTGAAGAGTTCTGTCTGTACAATATGTGCAATAATCAC
TTCTTTTACGATCGAACGCCCTTTGAACAATTCCTGGCAGGTACCAGTTCCGATCGACTGGTGATTGTAA
CAGATCCTCCATTTGGCTGTCGCACTGAACTGATTTCGCACACCCTGCGCAGCCTTAGAAAACTGCATAA
TCAAATCAACCGATTGCCATCCACTCCACTGTCCATATT
