>Addgene plasmid #70842 | pFOSGE_COF1D10 | addgene partial sequence | sequence record 130798 | M13-Rev 5'-CAGGAAACAGCTATGACC-3'
AATAATGATTTTATTTTGACTGATAGTGACCTGTTCGTTGCAACAAATTGATAAGCAATGCTTTCTTATA
ATGCCAACTTTGTACAAGAAAGCTGGGTCAAGACACTGAATTGTTGTTTCGTTCATAAAACACTGTTCCC
TGAAGTATTTTGAGCGGTACGAGCATCGCTTTTCCCTGTGATTTCGTTTGCCGCACAAAAGGCAGCCTTT
GGTATAGTTCGTCTTTCTCTTGCGGAAGTTTGGGCACTTGGTTTCGATATGGCCTTTCTGGCCGCACATC
CAGCAGTGTTGTTTGGTCTGATAGAAGGAGCAGTTGTGTCCCTCCTTCTGCGTGCACCTTCTACAGTCGG
AGCAATGCACATAGTTGGGTTTCACACAGGCATCGCAGGACTCGCAGTGCTTGTACGTTTGGCCATTCAC
CGAGGGGCACTTCCCGCAGCGGTTGCAGTGCAGGTTCTCCTTGGCAGTGTAACAATCGCATTTTTGGCAG
TACTTATAGCCCTCTTCAGGGGGCAATTGAAGAAGTCGCAGTGGCACGTTGGTGAACAGCCTCACGGGTG
ATCC
